Addgene plasmid #38883: MAGI1
Purpose: Bacterial expression for structure determination; may not be full ORF
Depositing lab: Nicola Burgess-Brown. Depositing organization: University of Oxford.
Backbone
  Vector backbone: pNIC28-Bsa4
  Backbone manufacturer: SGC
  Vector type: Bacterial Expression
Growth in bacteria
  Bacterial resistance: Kanamycin, 50 μg/mL
  Growth temperature: 37°C
  Growth strain: Mach1
  Copy number: Low Copy
Gene/Insert
  Gene/Insert name: MAGI1 (alt names: membrane associated guanylate kinase, WW and PDZ domain containing 1 [isoform a]; PDB:2R4H)
  Species: H. sapiens (human)
  Insert size (bp): 354
  Mutation: C1189S; codon-optimized
  Entrez Gene: MAGI1 (a.k.a. AIP-3, AIP3, BAIAP1, BAP-1, BAP1, MAGI-1, MAGI-1b, Magi1d, TNRC19, WWP3)
  Tag / fusion protein: His Tev (N terminal on insert)
  Cloning method: Ligation Independent Cloning
  Sequencing primers: 5′ T7; 3′ T7-term
Terms and licenses: Academic/Nonprofit Terms; Industry Terms: Not Available to Industry
How to cite: MAGI1 was a gift from Nicola Burgess-Brown (Addgene plasmid # 38883 ; http://n2t.net/addgene:38883 ; RRID:Addgene_38883)
