[The description below was written by a language model from this plasmid's Addgene catalogue record.]
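Description:
MAGI1 is a bacterial expression plasmid built on the pNIC28-Bsa4 backbone from the SGC, designed to produce a fragment of human MAGI1 (membrane associated guanylate kinase, WW and PDZ domain containing 1, isoform a) in E. coli for structural studies. The plasmid is selected with kanamycin and is recorded as low copy; the record does not state the origin of replication. No feature table is provided, so the details here rest on the catalogue fields alone.

The insert is a short, codon-optimized 354 bp segment rather than the full open reading frame, consistent with the stated purpose of expressing a defined piece of the protein for structure determination, and the record links it to a deposited crystal structure entry. Given its size it can encode only about one small domain of this multidomain scaffold protein, though the record does not name which domain it covers. It carries a C1189S substitution; the reason for this change is not stated. The fragment was introduced by ligation independent cloning and is fused at its N terminus to a His tag followed by a TEV protease site, an arrangement that allows capture of the recombinant protein by immobilized metal affinity chromatography and subsequent removal of the tag by TEV cleavage. The promoter is not explicitly listed, but the recommended sequencing primers are T7 and T7 terminator, which suggests that the insert sits in a T7-driven expression cassette requiring a host that supplies T7 RNA polymerase. The listed growth strain, Mach1, is a cloning strain used for propagation rather than expression. Typical use is recombinant production and purification of this MAGI1 fragment for crystallography or related biophysical and binding work.
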