>Addgene plasmid #38883 | MAGI1 | depositor partial sequence | sequence record 48941 | MAGI1 sequence 354 bps
ATGCACCATCATCATCATCATTCTTCTGGTGTAGATCTGGGTACCGAGAACCTGTACTTCCAATCCATGG
ACTTTTATACGGTGGAACTGGAACGTGGCGCGAAAGGTTTCGGTTTTAGCCTGCGTGGTGGACGTGAATA
TAATATGGACCTGTACGTCCTGCGTCTGGCCGAAGACGGTCCGGCCGAGCGCTCGGGTAAAATGCGTATT
GGCGATGAAATTCTGGAAATCAACGGCGAGACCACGAAAAATATGAAGCACTCTCGCGCCATTGAACTGA
TCAAAAATGGCGGCCGTCGCGTCCGTCTGTTTCTGAAACGTGGTGAAACCAGCGTTTGACAGTAAAGGTG
GATA
