>Addgene plasmid #38883 | MAGI1 | addgene partial sequence | sequence record 50602 | T7_term
GTTAGCAGCCGGATCTCAGTGGTGGTGGTGGTGGTGCTCGAGTGCGGCCGCAAGCTTGTCGACGGAGCTC
GAATTCGGATCCGTATCCACCTTTACTGTCAAACGCTGGTTTCACCACGTTTCAGAAACAGACGGACGCG
ACGGCCGCCATTTTTGATCAGTTCAATGGCGCGAGAGTGCTTCATATTTTTCGTGGTCTCGCCGTTGATT
TCCAGAATTTCATCGCCAATACGCATTTTACCCGAGCGCTCGGCCGGACCGTCTTCGGCCAGACGCAGGA
CGTACAGGTCCATATTATATTCACGTCCACCACGCAGGCTAAAACCGAAACCTTTCGCGCCACGTTCCAG
TTCCACCGTATAAAAGTCCATGGATTGGAAGTACAGGTTCTCGGTACCCAGATCTACACCAGAAGAATGA
TGATGATGATGGTGCATATGTATATCTCCTTCTTAAAGTTAAACAAAATTATTTCTAGAGGGGAATTGTT
ATCCGCTCACAATTCCCCTATAGTGAGTCGTATTAATTTCGCGGGATCGAGATCTCGATCCTCTACGCCG
GACGCATCGTGGCCGGCATCACCGGCGCCACAGGTGCGGTTGCTGGCGCCTATATCGCCGACATCACCGA
TGGGGAAGATCGGGCTCGCCACTTCGGGCTCATGAGCGCTTGTTTCGGCGTGGGTATGGTGGCAGGCCCC
GTGGCCGGGGGACTGTTGGGCGCCATCTCCTTGCATGCACCATTCCTTGCGGCGGCGGTGCTCAACGGCC
TCAACCTACTACTGGGCTGCTTCCTAATGCAGGAGTCGCATAAGGGAGAGCGTCGAGATCCCGGACACCA
TCGAATGGCGCAAAACCTTT
